Addgene plasmid #130793: pMSCVbsd-PPARD-S428A
Purpose: Vector encoding PPARD cDNA for retroviral transduction
Depositing lab: Till Adhikary. Depositing organization: Philipps-Universitaet Marburg. Publication: PPARbeta/delta recruits NCOR and regulates transcription reinitiation of ANGPTL4. Legrand N, Bretscher CL, Zielke S, Wilke B, Daude M, Fritz B, Diederich WE, Adhikary T. Nucleic Acids Res. 2019 Oct 10;47(18):9573-9591. doi: 10.1093/nar/gkz685. PubMed 31428774.
Backbone
  Vector backbone: pMSCVbsd
  Vector type: Retroviral
  Selectable markers: Blasticidin
Growth in bacteria
  Bacterial resistance: Ampicillin, 100 μg/mL
  Growth temperature: 37°C
  Growth strain: NEB Stable
  Copy number: High Copy
Gene/Insert
  Gene/Insert name: PPARD S428A
  Species: H. sapiens (human)
  Mutation: S428A
  Entrez Gene: PPARD (a.k.a. FAAR, NR1C2, NUC1, NUCI, NUCII, PPARB)
  Cloning method: Restriction Enzyme; 5′ cloning site BglII (destroyed during cloning); 3′ cloning site XhoI (not destroyed)
  Sequencing primers: 5′ pMSCVseqfw (CCCTTGAACCTCCTCGTTCGACC); 3′ pMSCVseqrv (GAGACGTGCTACTTCCATTTGTC)
Terms and licenses: Academic/Nonprofit Terms; Industry Terms: Not Available to Industry
Depositor comments: Generated by PCR mutagenesis. Please visit https://www.biorxiv.org/content/10.1101/525576v2 for BioRxiv preprint.
How to cite: pMSCVbsd-PPARD-S428A was a gift from Till Adhikary (Addgene plasmid # 130793 ; http://n2t.net/addgene:130793 ; RRID:Addgene_130793)
