[The description below was written by a language model from this plasmid's Addgene catalogue record and pLannotate feature annotations shown in this document.]
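Description:
pMSCVbsd-PPARD-S428A is a gammaretroviral expression vector built on the pMSCVbsd backbone, a murine stem cell virus-type plasmid carrying a blasticidin selection cassette. It is used to deliver a mutant human PPARD cDNA into mammalian cells by retroviral transduction. In bacteria it is maintained through a high-copy ColE1/pUC-type origin and selected with ampicillin via the β-lactamase gene. The 7.3 kb sequence also contains short remnants of lac, rop, bom, tetracycline-resistance and env sequences. These are annotated only as fragments and appear to be backbone leftovers rather than functional parts.

The viral portion begins with the murine embryonic stem cell virus 5' LTR, followed by the Ψ packaging signal and a truncated gag segment lacking its start codon, which together allow the transcribed genome to be packaged when gag, pol and env are supplied in trans by a packaging system. No separate promoter is annotated upstream of the insert, so the PPARD coding sequence is presumably expressed from the 5' LTR. Downstream, a mouse PGK promoter drives blasticidin S deaminase, so stably transduced cells can be selected with blasticidin. The cassette ends with 3' LTR sequence, which the automated annotation matches as fragments of a ΔU3 Moloney LTR; the catalogue entry does not describe the vector as self-inactivating.

The insert encodes PPARβ/δ (NR1C2), a ligand-activated nuclear receptor transcription factor, with a serine-to-alanine substitution at position 428 introduced by PCR mutagenesis. It was cloned between a BglII site that was destroyed during cloning and a retained XhoI site, and no epitope tag is annotated. The associated study concerns NCOR recruitment by PPARβ/δ and regulation of ANGPTL4 transcription, but the record does not state the specific functional effect of S428A.
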