Features (pLannotate 1.2.2; 20 found; start..end, strand, type, name):
      1..517     +  LTR            5' LTR: 5' long terminal repeat from murine embryonic stem cell virus
    581..922     +  misc_feature   MESV Ψ: packaging signal of murine embryonic stem cell virus
    989..1405    +  CDS            gag (truncated): truncated Moloney murine leukemia virus (MMLV) gag gene lacking the start codon
   1482..2804    +  CDS            PPARD: PPARD_HUMAN - Also known as NR1C2, PPARB. Experimental evidence at protein level: Swiss-Prot protein existence level 1. Ligand-activated transcription factor. Receptor that binds peroxisome proliferators such as hypolipidemic drugs and fatty acids. Has a preference for poly-unsaturated fatty acids, such as gamma- linoleic acid and eicosapentanoic acid. Once activated by a ligand, the receptor binds to promoter elements of target genes. Regulates the peroxisomal beta-oxidation pathway of fatty acids. Functions as transcription activator for the acyl-CoA oxidase gene. Decreases expression of NPC
   2955..3454    +  promoter       PGK promoter: mouse phosphoglycerate kinase 1 promoter
   3475..3873    +  CDS            BSD: blasticidin S deaminase; Aspergillus terreus BSD; confers resistance to blasticidin
   3918..3952    +  LTR            3' LTR (ΔU3) (fragment): self-inactivating 3' long terminal repeat (LTR) from Moloney murine leukemia virus
   3949..4243    +  LTR            3' LTR (ΔU3) (fragment): self-inactivating 3' long terminal repeat (LTR) from Moloney murine leukemia virus
   4405..4421    -  protein_bind   lac operator: The lac repressor binds to the lac operator to inhibit transcription in E. coli. This inhibition can be relieved by adding lactose or isopropyl-β-D-thiogalactopyranoside (IPTG). lac repressor encoded by lacI
   4429..4459    -  promoter       lac promoter: promoter for the E. coli lac operon
   4474..4495    -  protein_bind   CAP binding site: CAP binding activates transcription in the presence of cAMP. E. coli catabolite activator protein
   4508..4600    -  CDS            lacI (fragment): lac repressor; lacI; The lac repressor binds to the lac operator to inhibit transcription in E. coli. This inhibition can be relieved by adding lactose or isopropyl-β-D-thiogalactopyranoside (IPTG).
   4783..5371    -  rep_origin     ori: high-copy-number ColE1/pMB1/pBR322/pUC origin of replication
   5542..6402    -  CDS            AmpR: β-lactamase; bla; confers resistance to ampicillin, carbenicillin, and related antibiotics
   6403..6507    -  promoter       AmpR promoter: bla
   6602..6637    +  CDS            rop (fragment): Rop protein, which maintains plasmids at low copy number; rop
   6739..6838    +  misc_feature   bom (fragment): basis of mobility region from pBR322
   6844..6993    -  CDS            lacZα (fragment): LacZα fragment of β-galactosidase; lacZ fragment
   6993..7194    -  CDS            TcR (fragment): tetracycline efflux protein; tet; confers resistance to tetracycline
   7195..7293    +  CDS            env (fragment): murine leukemia virus gPr80 envelope polyprotein precursor; env; proteolytically cleaved into gp70SU and p15TM subunits
>Addgene plasmid #130793 | pMSCVbsd-PPARD-S428A | addgene full sequence | sequence record 255574 | Addgene NGS Result
AATGAAAGACCCCACCTGTAGGTTTGGCAAGCTAGCTTAAGTAACGCCATTTTGCAAGGCATGGAAAATA
CATAACTGAGAATAGAGAAGTTCAGATCAAGGTTAGGAACAGAGAGACAGCAGAATATGGGCCAAACAGG
ATATCTGTGGTAAGCAGTTCCTGCCCCGGCTCAGGGCCAAGAACAGATGGTCCCCAGATGCGGTCCCGCC
CTCAGCAGTTTCTAGAGAACCATCAGATGTTTCCAGGGTGCCCCAAGGACCTGAAATGACCCTGTGCCTT
ATTTGAACTAACCAATCAGTTCGCTTCTCGCTTCTGTTCGCGCGCTTCTGCTCCCCGAGCTCAATAAAAG
AGCCCACAACCCCTCACTCGGCGCGCCAGTCCTCCGATAGACTGCGTCGCCCGGGTACCCGTATTCCCAA
TAAAGCCTCTTGCTGTTTGCATCCGAATCGTGGACTCGCTGATCCTTGGGAGGGTCTCCTCAGATTGATT
GACTGCCCACCTCGGGGGTCTTTCATTTGGAGGTTCCACCGAGATTTGGAGACCCCTGCCCAGGGACCAC
CGACCCCCCCGCCGGGAGGTAAGCTGGCCAGCGGTCGTTTCGTGTCTGTCTCTGTCTTTGTGCGTGTTTG
TGCCGGCATCTAATGTTTGCGCCTGCGTCTGTACTAGTTAGCTAACTAGCTCTGTATCTGGCGGACCCGT
GGTGGAACTGACGAGTTCTGAACACCCGGCCGCAACCCTGGGAGACGTCCCAGGGACTTTGGGGGCCGTT
TTTGTGGCCCGACCTGAGGAAGGGAGTCGATGTGGAATCCGACCCCGTCAGGATATGTGGTTCTGGTAGG
AGACGAGAACCTAAAACAGTTCCCGCCTCCGTCTGAATTTTTGCTTTCGGTTTGGAACCGAAGCCGCGCG
TCTTGTCTGCTGCAGCGCTGCAGCATCGTTCTGTGTTGTCTCTGTCTGACTGTGTTTCTGTATTTGTCTG
AAAATTAGGGCCAGACTGTTACCACTCCCTTAAGTTTGACCTTAGGTCACTGGAAAGATGTCGAGCGGAT
CGCTCACAACCAGTCGGTAGATGTCAAGAAGAGACGTTGGGTTACCTTCTGCTCTGCAGAATGGCCAACC
TTTAACGTCGGATGGCCGCGAGACGGCACCTTTAACCGAGACCTCATCACCCAGGTTAAGATCAAGGTCT
TTTCACCTGGCCCGCATGGACACCCAGACCAGGTCCCCTACATCGTGACCTGGGAAGCCTTGGCTTTTGA
CCCCCCTCCCTGGGTCAAGCCCTTTGTACACCCTAAGCCTCCGCCTCCTCTTCCTCCATCCGCCCCGTCT
CTCCCCCTTGAACCTCCTCGTTCGACCCCGCCTCGATCCTCCCTTTATCCAGCCCTCACTCCTTCTCTAG
GCGCCGGAATTAGATCCACTAGTAACGGCCGCCAGTGTGCTGGAATTCGCCCTTAGGTGTGGCGCCGAGG
GGAGATCAGCCATGGAGCAGCCACAGGAGGAAGCCCCTGAGGTCCGGGAAGAGGAGGAGAAAGAGGAAGT
GGCAGAGGCAGAAGGAGCCCCAGAGCTCAATGGGGGACCACAGCATGCACTTCCTTCCAGCAGCTACACA
GACCTCTCCCGGAGCTCCTCGCCACCCTCACTGCTGGACCAACTGCAGATGGGCTGTGACGGGGCCTCAT
GCGGCAGCCTCAACATGGAGTGCCGGGTGTGCGGGGACAAGGCATCGGGCTTCCACTACGGTGTTCATGC
ATGTGAGGGGTGCAAGGGCTTCTTCCGTCGTACGATCCGCATGAAGCTGGAGTACGAGAAGTGTGAGCGC
AGCTGCAAGATTCAGAAGAAGAACCGCAACAAGTGCCAGTACTGCCGCTTCCAGAAGTGCCTGGCACTGG
GCATGTCACACAACGCTATCCGTTTTGGTCGGATGCCGGAGGCTGAGAAGAGGAAGCTGGTGGCAGGGCT
GACTGCAAACGAGGGGAGCCAGTACAACCCACAGGTGGCCGACCTGAAGGCCTTCTCCAAGCACATCTAC
AATGCCTACCTGAAAAACTTCAACATGACCAAAAAGAAGGCCCGCAGCATCCTCACCGGCAAAGCCAGCC
ACACGGCGCCCTTTGTGATCCACGACATCGAGACATTGTGGCAGGCAGAGAAGGGGCTGGTGTGGAAGCA
GTTGGTGAATGGCCTGCCTCCCTACAAGGAGATCAGCGTGCACGTCTTCTACCGCTGCCAGTGCACCACA
GTGGAGACCGTGCGGGAGCTCACTGAGTTCGCCAAGAGCATCCCCAGCTTCAGCAGCCTCTTCCTCAACG
ACCAGGTTACCCTTCTCAAGTATGGCGTGCACGAGGCCATCTTCGCCATGCTGGCCTCTATCGTCAACAA
GGACGGGCTGCTGGTAGCCAACGGCAGTGGCTTTGTCACCCGTGAGTTCCTGCGCAGCCTCCGCAAACCC
TTCAGTGATATCATTGAGCCTAAGTTTGAATTTGCTGTCAAGTTCAACGCCCTGGAACTTGATGACAGTG
ACCTGGCCCTATTCATTGCGGCCATCATTCTGTGTGGAGACCGGCCAGGCCTCATGAACGTTCCACGGGT
GGAGGCTATCCAGGACACCATCCTGCGTGCCCTCGAATTCCACCTGCAGGCCAACCACCCTGATGCCCAG
TACCTCTTCCCCAAGCTGCTGCAGAAGATGGCTGACCTGCGGCAACTGGTCACCGAGCACGCCCAGATGA
TGCAGCGGATCAAGAAGACCGAAACCGAGACCGCGCTGCACCCTCTGCTCCAGGAGATCTACAAGGACAT
GTACTAACGGCGGCACCCAGGCCTCCCTGCAGACTCCAATGGGGCCAGCACTGGAGGGGCCCACCCACAT
GACTTTTCCATTGACCAGCTCTCAAGGGCGAATTCTGCAGATATCCATCACACTGGCGGCCGCTCGAGGT
TAACGAATTCTACCGGGTAGGGGAGGCGCTTTTCCCAAGGCAGTCTGGAGCATGCGCTTTAGCAGCCCCG
CTGGGCACTTGGCGCTACACAAGTGGCCTCTGGCCTCGCACACATTCCACATCCACCGGTAGGCGCCAAC
CGGCTCCGTTCTTTGGTGGCCCCTTCGCGCCACCTTCTACTCCTCCCCTAGTCAGGAAGTTCCCCCCCGC
CCCGCAGCTCGCGTCGTGCAGGACGTGACAAATGGAAGTAGCACGTCTCACTAGTCTCGTGCAGATGGAC
AGCACCGCTGAGCAATGGAAGCGGGTAGGCCTTTGGGGCAGCGGCCAATAGCAGCTTTGCTCCTTCGCTT
TCTGGGCTCAGAGGCTGGGAAGGGGTGGGTCCGGGGGCGGGCTCAGGGGCGGGCTCAGGGGCGGGGCGGG
CGCCCGAAGGTCCTCCGGAGGCCCGGCATTCTGCACGCTTCAAAAGCGCACGTCTGCCGCGCTGTTCTCC
TCTTCCTCATCTCCGGGCCTTTCGACCTGCAGCCCAAGCTTACCATGGCCAAGCCTTTGTCTCAAGAAGA
ATCCACCCTCATTGAAAGAGCAACGGCTACAATCAACAGCATCCCCATCTCTGAAGACTACAGCGTCGCC
AGCGCAGCTCTCTCTAGCGACGGCCGCATCTTCACTGGTGTCAATGTATATCATTTTACTGGGGGACCTT
GTGCAGAACTCGTGGTGCTGGGCACTGCTGCTGCTGCGGCAGCTGGCAACCTGACTTGTATCGTCGCGAT
CGGAAATGAGAACAGGGGCATCTTGAGCCCCTGCGGACGGTGCCGACAGGTGCTTCTCGATCTGCATCCT
GGGATCAAAGCCATAGTGAAGGACAGTGATGGACAGCCGACGGCAGTTGGGATTCGTGAATTGCTGCCCT
CTGGTTATGTGTGGGAGGGCTAATCGATAAAATAAAAGATTTTATTTAGTCTCCAGAAAAAGGGGGGAAT
GAAAGACCCCACCTGTAGGTTTGGCAAGCTAGAGAACCATCAGATGTTTCCAGGGTGCCCCAAGGACCTG
AAATGACCCTGTGCCTTATTTGAACTAACCAATCAGTTCGCTTCTCGCTTCTGTTCGCGCGCTTCTGCTC
CCCGAGCTCAATAAAAGAGCCCACAACCCCTCACTCGGCGCGCCAGTCCTCCGATAGACTGCGTCGCCCG
GGTACCCGTGTATCCAATAAACCCTCTTGCAGTTGCATCCGACTTGTGGTCTCGCTGTTCCTTGGGAGGG
TCTCCTCTGAGTGATTGACTACCCGTCAGCGGGGGTCTTTCATGGGTAACAGTTTCTTGAAGTTGGAGAA
CAACATTCTGAGGGTAGGAGTCGAATATTAAGTAATCCTGACTCAATTAGCCACTGTTTTGAATCCACAT
ACTCCAATACTCCTGAAATAGTTCATTATGGACAGCGCAGAAAGAGCTGGGGAGAATTGTGAAATTGTTA
TCCGCTCACAATTCCACACAACATACGAGCCGGAAGCATAAAGTGTAAAGCCTGGGGTGCCTAATGAGTG
AGCTAACTCACATTAATTGCGTTGCGCTCACTGCCCGCTTTCCAGTCGGGAAACCTGTCGTGCCAGCTGC
ATTAATGAATCGGCCAACGCGCGGGGAGAGGCGGTTTGCGTATTGGGCGCTCTTCCGCTTCCTCGCTCAC
TGACTCGCTGCGCTCGGTCGTTCGGCTGCGGCGAGCGGTATCAGCTCACTCAAAGGCGGTAATACGGTTA
TCCACAGAATCAGGGGATAACGCAGGAAAGAACATGTGAGCAAAAGGCCAGCAAAAGGCCAGGAACCGTA
AAAAGGCCGCGTTGCTGGCGTTTTTCCATAGGCTCCGCCCCCCTGACGAGCATCACAAAAATCGACGCTC
AAGTCAGAGGTGGCGAAACCCGACAGGACTATAAAGATACCAGGCGTTTCCCCCTGGAAGCTCCCTCGTG
CGCTCTCCTGTTCCGACCCTGCCGCTTACCGGATACCTGTCCGCCTTTCTCCCTTCGGGAAGCGTGGCGC
TTTCTCATAGCTCACGCTGTAGGTATCTCAGTTCGGTGTAGGTCGTTCGCTCCAAGCTGGGCTGTGTGCA
CGAACCCCCCGTTCAGCCCGACCGCTGCGCCTTATCCGGTAACTATCGTCTTGAGTCCAACCCGGTAAGA
CACGACTTATCGCCACTGGCAGCAGCCACTGGTAACAGGATTAGCAGAGCGAGGTATGTAGGCGGTGCTA
CAGAGTTCTTGAAGTGGTGGCCTAACTACGGCTACACTAGAAGAACAGTATTTGGTATCTGCGCTCTGCT
GAAGCCAGTTACCTTCGGAAAAAGAGTTGGTAGCTCTTGATCCGGCAAACAAACCACCGCTGGTAGCGGT
GGTTTTTTTGTTTGCAAGCAGCAGATTACGCGCAGAAAAAAAGGATCTCAAGAAGATCCTTTGATCTTTT
CTACGGGGTCTGACGCTCAGTGGAACGAAAACTCACGTTAAGGGATTTTGGTCATGAGATTATCAAAAAG
GATCTTCACCTAGATCCTTTTAAATTAAAAATGAAGTTTTAAATCAATCTAAAGTATATATGAGTAAACT
TGGTCTGACAGTTACCAATGCTTAATCAGTGAGGCACCTATCTCAGCGATCTGTCTATTTCGTTCATCCA
TAGTTGCCTGACTCCCCGTCGTGTAGATAACTACGATACGGGAGGGCTTACCATCTGGCCCCAGTGCTGC
AATGATACCGCGAGACCCACGCTCACCGGCTCCAGATTTATCAGCAATAAACCAGCCAGCCGGAAGGGCC
GAGCGCAGAAGTGGTCCTGCAACTTTATCCGCCTCCATCCAGTCTATTAATTGTTGCCGGGAAGCTAGAG
TAAGTAGTTCGCCAGTTAATAGTTTGCGCAACGTTGTTGCCATTGCTACAGGCATCGTGGTGTCACGCTC
GTCGTTTGGTATGGCTTCATTCAGCTCCGGTTCCCAACGATCAAGGCGAGTTACATGATCCCCCATGTTG
TGCAAAAAAGCGGTTAGCTCCTTCGGTCCTCCGATCGTTGTCAGAAGTAAGTTGGCCGCAGTGTTATCAC
TCATGGTTATGGCAGCACTGCATAATTCTCTTACTGTCATGCCATCCGTAAGATGCTTTTCTGTGACTGG
TGAGTACTCAACCAAGTCATTCTGAGAATAGTGTATGCGGCGACCGAGTTGCTCTTGCCCGGCGTCAATA
CGGGATAATACCGCGCCACATAGCAGAACTTTAAAAGTGCTCATCATTGGAAAACGTTCTTCGGGGCGAA
AACTCTCAAGGATCTTACCGCTGTTGAGATCCAGTTCGATGTAACCCACTCGTGCACCCAACTGATCTTC
AGCATCTTTTACTTTCACCAGCGTTTCTGGGTGAGCAAAAACAGGAAGGCAAAATGCCGCAAAAAAGGGA
ATAAGGGCGACACGGAAATGTTGAATACTCATACTCTTCCTTTTTCAATATTATTGAAGCATTTATCAGG
GTTATTGTCTCATGAGCGGATACATATTTGAATGTATTTAGAAAAATAAACAAATAGGGGTTCCGCGCAC
ATTTCCCCGAAAAGTGCCACCTGACGTCTAAGAAACCATTATTATCATGACATTAACCTATAAAAATAGG
CGTATCACGAGGCCCTTTCGTCTCGCGCGTTTCGGTGATGACGGTGAAAACCTCTGACACATGCAGCTCC
CGGAGACGGTCACAGCTTGTCTGTAAGCGGATGCCGGGAGCAGACAAGCCCGTCAGGGCGCGTCAGCGGG
TGTTGGCGGGTGTCGGGGCTGGCTTAACTATGCGGCATCAGAGCAGATTGTACTGAGAGTGCACCATATG
CGGTGTGAAATACCGCACAGATGCGTAAGGAGAAAATACCGCATCAGGCGCCATTCGCCATTCAGGCTGC
GCAACTGTTGGGAAGGGCGATCGGTGCGGGCCTCTTCGCTATTACGCCAGCTGGCGAAAGGGGGATGTGC
TGCAAGGCGATTAAGTTGGGTAACGCCAGGGTTTTCCCAGTCACGACGTTGTAAAACGACGGCGCAAGGA
ATGGTGCATGCAAGGAGATGGCGCCCAACAGTCCCCCGGCCACGGGGCCTGCCACCATACCCACGCCGAA
ACAAGCGCTCATGAGCCCGAAGTGGCGAGCCCGATCTTCCCCATCGGTGATGTCGGCGATATAGGCGCCA
GCAACCGCACCTGTGGCGCCGGTGATGCCGGCCACGATGCGTCCGGCGTAGAGGCGATTAGTCCAATTTG
TTAAAGACAGGATATCAGTGGTCCAGGCTCTAGTTTTGACTCAACAATATCACCAGCTGAAGCCTATAGA
GTACGAGCCATAGATAAAATAAAAGATTTTATTTAGTCTCCAGAAAAAGGGGGG
