>Addgene plasmid #130793 | pMSCVbsd-PPARD-S428A | depositor partial sequence | sequence record 250304 | PPARD S428A
ATGGAGCAGCCACAGGAGGAAGCCCCTGAGGTCCGGGAAGAGGAGGAGAAAGAGGAAGTGGCAGAGGCAG
AAGGAGCCCCAGAGCTCAATGGGGGACCACAGCATGCACTTCCTTCCAGCAGCTACACAGACCTCTCCCG
GAGCTCCTCGCCACCCTCACTGCTGGACCAACTGCAGATGGGCTGTGACGGGGCCTCATGCGGCAGCCTC
AACATGGAGTGCCGGGTGTGCGGGGACAAGGCATCGGGCTTCCACTACGGTGTTCATGCATGTGAGGGGT
GCAAGGGCTTCTTCCGTCGTACGATCCGCATGAAGCTGGAGTACGAGAAGTGTGAGCGCAGCTGCAAGAT
TCAGAAGAAGAACCGCAACAAGTGCCAGTACTGCCGCTTCCAGAAGTGCCTGGCACTGGGCATGTCACAC
AACGCTATCCGTTTTGGTCGGATGCCGGAGGCTGAGAAGAGGAAGCTGGTGGCAGGGCTGACTGCAAACG
AGGGGAGCCAGTACAACCCACAGGTGGCCGACCTGAAGGCCTTCTCCAAGCACATCTACAATGCCTACCT
GAAAAACTTCAACATGACCAAAAAGAAGGCCCGCAGCATCCTCACCGGCAAAGCCAGCCACACGGCGCCC
TTTGTGATCCACGACATCGAGACATTGTGGCAGGCAGAGAAGGGGCTGGTGTGGAAGCAGTTGGTGAATG
GCCTGCCTCCCTACAAGGAGATCAGCGTGCACGTCTTCTACCGCTGCCAGTGCACCACAGTGGAGACCGT
GCGGGAGCTCACTGAGTTCGCCAAGAGCATCCCCAGCTTCAGCAGCCTCTTCCTCAACGACCAGGTTACC
CTTCTCAAGTATGGCGTGCACGAGGCCATCTTCGCCATGCTGGCCTCTATCGTCAACAAGGACGGGCTGC
TGGTAGCCAACGGCAGTGGCTTTGTCACCCGTGAGTTCCTGCGCAGCCTCCGCAAACCCTTCAGTGATAT
CATTGAGCCTAAGTTTGAATTTGCTGTCAAGTTCAACGCCCTGGAACTTGATGACAGTGACCTGGCCCTA
TTCATTGCGGCCATCATTCTGTGTGGAGACCGGCCAGGCCTCATGAACGTTCCACGGGTGGAGGCTATCC
AGGACACCATCCTGCGTGCCCTCGAATTCCACCTGCAGGCCAACCACCCTGATGCCCAGTACCTCTTCCC
CAAGCTGCTGCAGAAGATGGCTGACCTGCGGCAACTGGTCACCGAGCACGCCCAGATGATGCAGCGGATC
AAGAAGACCGAAACCGAGACCGCGCTGCACCCTCTGCTCCAGGAGATCTACAAGGACATGTACTAA
